>Addgene plasmid #160100 | pLX304_zeo_mmMavs_V5 | addgene full sequence | sequence record 314287 | Addgene NGS Result
TTGCGCCTTTTCCAAGGCAGCCCTGGGTTTGCGCAGGGACGCGGCTGCTCTGGGCGTGGTTCCGGGAAAC
GCAGCGGCGCCGACCCTGGGTCTCGCACATTCTTCACGTCCGTTCGCAGCGTCACCCGGATCTTCGCCGC
TACCCTTGTGGGCCCCCCGGCGACGCTTCCTGCTCCGCCCCTAAGTCGGGAAGGTTCCTTGCGGTTCGCG
GCGTGCCGGACGTGACAAACGGAAGCCGCACGTCTCACTAGTACCCTCGCAGACGGACAGCGCCAGGGAG
CAATGGCAGCGCGCCGACCGCGATGGGCTGTGGCCAATAGCGGCTGCTCAGCAGGGCGCGCCGAGAGCAG
CGGCCGGGAAGGGGCGGTGCGGGAGGCGGGGTGTGGGGCGGTAGTGTGGGCCCTGTTCCTGCCCGCGCGG
TGTTCCGCATTCTGCAAGCCTCCGGAGCGCACGTCGGCAGTCGGCTCCCTCGTTGACCGAATCACCGACC
TCTCTCCCCAGGGGGTACCACCATGGCCAAGTTGACCAGTGCCGTTCCGGTGCTCACCGCGCGCGACGTC
GCCGGAGCGGTCGAGTTCTGGACCGACCGGCTCGGGTTCTCCCGGGACTTCGTGGAGGACGACTTCGCCG
GTGTGGTCCGGGACGACGTGACCCTGTTCATCAGCGCGGTCCAGGACCAGGTGGTGCCGGACAACACCCT
GGCCTGGGTGTGGGTGCGCGGCCTGGACGAGCTGTACGCCGAGTGGTCGGAGGTCGTGTCCACGAACTTC
CGGGACGCCTCCGGGCCGGCCATGACCGAGATCGGCGAGCAGCCGTGGGGGCGGGAGTTCGCCCTGCGCG
ACCCGGCCGGCAACTGCGTGCACTTCGTGGCCGAGGAGCAGGACTGACTGCAGCTGCAGTAGTAAGAATT
CTAGATCTTGAGACAAATGGCAGTATTCATCCACAATTTTAAAAGAAAAGGGGGGATTGGGGGGTACAGT
GCAGGGGAAAGAATAGTAGACATAATAGCAACAGACATACAAACTAAAGAATTACAAAAACAAATTACAA
AAATTCAAAATTTTCGGGTTTATTACAGGGACAGCAGAGATCCACTTTGGCGCCGGCTCGAGGGGGCCCG
GGGTTATTAATAGTAATCAATTACGGGGTCATTAGTTCATAGCCCATATATGGAGTTCCGCGTTACATAA
CTTACGGTAAATGGCCCGCCTGGCTGACCGCCCAACGACCCCCGCCCATTGACGTCAATAATGACGTATG
TTCCCATAGTAACGCCAATAGGGACTTTCCATTGACGTCAATGGGTGGAGTATTTACGGTAAACTGCCCA
CTTGGCAGTACATCAAGTGTATCATATGCCAAGTACGCCCCCTATTGACGTCAATGACGGTAAATGGCCC
GCCTGGCATTATGCCCAGTACATGACCTTATGGGACTTTCCTACTTGGCAGTACATCTACGTATTAGTCA
TCGCTATTACCATGGTGATGCGGTTTTGGCAGTACATCAATGGGCGTGGATAGCGGTTTGACTCACGGGG
ATTTCCAAGTCTCCACCCCATTGACGTCAATGGGAGTTTGTTTTGGCACCAAAATCAACGGGACTTTCCA
AAATGTCGTAACAACTCCGCCCCATTGACGCAAATGGGCGGTAGGCGTGTACGGTGGGAGGTCTATATAA
GCAGAGCTCTCTGGCTAACTGTCGGGATCAACAAGTTTGTACAAAAAAGCAGGCTCCGCGGCCGCCTTGT
TTAACTTTAAGAAGGAGCCCTTCACCGCCATGACATTTGCTGAGGACAAGACCTATAAGTATATCCGAGA
CAACCACAGCAAGTTTTGCTGTGTTGACGTTCTGGAGATCCTGCCTTACCTGTCCTGCCTCACAGCTAGT
GACCAGGATCGACTGCGGGCTTCCTACAGGCAGATCGGGAACCGGGACACACTCTGGGGACTCTTCAATA
ATCTCCAGCGCCGGCCTGGCTGGGTGGAGGTCTTCATCCGGGCACTGCAGATCTGTGAGCTGCCTGGGCT
GGCTGATCAAGTGACTCGAGTTTATCAGAGCTACCTGCCTCCGGGGACCTCACTCCGCTCCCTAGAGCCA
CTGCAGTTACCAGACTTTCCTGCTGCGGTTTCTGGACCCTCTGCATTTGCGCCAGGTCACAACATCCCTG
ACCATGGCTTACGAGAGACACCAAGTTGCCCCAAGCCTGTCCAGGACACCCAGCCACCAGAGTCCCCAGT
AGAGAATTCAGAGCAACTCCTCCAGACCAACTCCGGGGCCGTCGCGAGGATGTCTGGTGGCTCTTTGATA
CCCTCTCCTAACCAGCAGGCTCTCAGCCCTCAGCCCTCCAGAGAGCATCAAGAGCAAGAACCAGAACTGG
GTGGCGCCCACGCAGCAAATGTTGCCTCTGTTCCCATAGCAACCTATGGACCTGTGTCTCCAACCGTTTC
CTTCCAGCCCCTTCCACGTACTGCCCTGAGGACAAACCTCTTGTCTGGGGTCACAGTATCAGCCCTATCT
GCTGATACCTCTTTGTCCTCCTCGTCCACTGGATCAGCTTTTGCAAAGGGAGCTGGTGACCAGGCCAAAG
CTGCCACCTGTTTCAGTACTACACTCACCAATTCTGTGACTACCAGCTCAGTGCCTTCTCCCAGATTGGT
CCCAGTAAAAACCATGTCTTCCAAGTTGCCCCTCAGTTCAAAGTCCACTGCTGCGATGACGTCTACTGTG
CTCACCAATACAGCGCCATCAAAATTACCCAGCAACTCAGTGTATGCGGGCACAGTGCCATCCAGAGTGC
CTGCTAGTGTGGCCAAAGCACCTGCCAACACAATACCACCTGAGAGGAACAGCAAGCAAGCCAAGGAGAC
CCCGGAGGGTCCAGCAACCAAAGTCACCACTGGAGGCAACCAGACTGGACCAAATAGCAGTATCAGGAGC
TTGCACTCTGGACCAGAGATGAGCAAGCCAGGTGTGCTGGTATCCCAGTTGGACGAGCCATTCTCAGCCT
GCTCTGTGGACCTTGCCATTAGCCCTAGCAGCTCCTTGGTCTCAGAACCCAACCATGGTCCAGAGGAGAA
TGAGTATTCGTCCTTTAGAATCCAGGTAGACGAAAGCCCCAGTGCTGATCTATTAGGAAGCCCTGAGCCA
CTAGCCACCCAGCAGCCCCAAGAAGAGGAAGAACATTGTGCCAGTTCAATGCCCTGGGCTAAGTGGCTTG
GGGCCACCAGTGCACTCTTGGCTGTATTCCTGGCAGTGATGCTGTACCGTAGTAGGCGCCTGGCCCAGAA
GGGTGGGCGCGCCGACCCAGCTTTCTTGTACAAAGTGGTTGGTAAGCCTATCCCTAACCCTCTCCTCGGT
CTCGATTCTACGTAGTAATGAGCTAGCGCTAACCGGTGGCGCGTTAAGTCGACAATCAACCTCTGGATTA
CAAAATTTGTGAAAGATTGACTGGTATTCTTAACTATGTTGCTCCTTTTACGCTATGTGGATACGCTGCT
TTAATGCCTTTGTATCATGCTATTGCTTCCCGTATGGCTTTCATTTTCTCCTCCTTGTATAAATCCTGGT
TGCTGTCTCTTTATGAGGAGTTGTGGCCCGTTGTCAGGCAACGTGGCGTGGTGTGCACTGTGTTTGCTGA
CGCAACCCCCACTGGTTGGGGCATTGCCACCACCTGTCAGCTCCTTTCCGGGACTTTCGCTTTCCCCCTC
CCTATTGCCACGGCGGAACTCATCGCCGCCTGCCTTGCCCGCTGCTGGACAGGGGCTCGGCTGTTGGGCA
CTGACAATTCCGTGGTGTTGTCGGGGAAATCATCGTCCTTTCCTTGGCTGCTCGCCTGTGTTGCCACCTG
GATTCTGCGCGGGACGTCCTTCTGCTACGTCCCTTCGGCCCTCAATCCAGCGGACCTTCCTTCCCGCGGC
CTGCTGCCGGCTCTGCGGCCTCTTCCGCGTCTTCGCCTTCGCCCTCAGACGAGTCGGATCTCCCTTTGGG
CCGCCTCCCCGCGTCGACTTTAAGACCAATGACTTACAAGGCAGCTGTAGATCTTAGCCACTTTTTAAAA
GAAAAGGGGGGACTGGAAGGGCTAATTCACTCCCAACGAAGACAAGATCTGCTTTTTGCTTGTACTGGGT
CTCTCTGGTTAGACCAGATCTGAGCCTGGGAGCTCTCTGGCTAACTAGGGAACCCACTGCTTAAGCCTCA
ATAAAGCTTGCCTTGAGTGCTTCAAGTAGTGTGTGCCCGTCTGTTGTGTGACTCTGGTAACTAGAGATCC
CTCAGACCCTTTTAGTCAGTGTGGAAAATCTCTAGCAGTACGTATAGTAGTTCATGTCATCTTATTATTC
AGTATTTATAACTTGCAAAGAAATGAATATCAGAGAGTGAGAGGAACTTGTTTATTGCAGCTTATAATGG
TTACAAATAAAGCAATAGCATCACAAATTTCACAAATAAAGCATTTTTTTCACTGCATTCTAGTTGTGGT
TTGTCCAAACTCATCAATGTATCTTATCATGTCTGGCTCTAGCTATCCCGCCCCTAACTCCGCCCATCCC
GCCCCTAACTCCGCCCAGTTCCGCCCATTCTCCGCCCCATGGCTGACTAATTTTTTTTATTTATGCAGAG
GCCGAGGCCGCCTCGGCCTCTGAGCTATTCCAGAAGTAGTGAGGAGGCTTTTTTGGAGGCCTAGGGACGT
ACCCAATTCGCCCTATAGTGAGTCGTATTACGCGCGCTCACTGGCCGTCGTTTTACAACGTCGTGACTGG
GAAAACCCTGGCGTTACCCAACTTAATCGCCTTGCAGCACATCCCCCTTTCGCCAGCTGGCGTAATAGCG
AAGAGGCCCGCACCGATCGCCCTTCCCAACAGTTGCGCAGCCTGAATGGCGAATGGG
[124 nt withheld, positions 4888-5011]
C
[91 nt withheld, positions 5013-5103]
A
[49 nt withheld, positions 5105-5153]
CCTTTGACGTTGGAGTCCACGTTCTTT
[37 nt withheld, positions 5181-5217]
ACCCTATCTCGGTCTATTCTTTTGATTTATAAGGGATTTTGCCGATTTCGGCCTATTGGTTAAAAAATGA
GCTGATTTAACAAAAATTTAACGCGAATTTTAACAAAATATTAACGCTTACAATTTAGGTGGCACTTTTC
GGGGAAATGTGCGCGGAACCCCTATTTGTTTATTTTTCTAAATACATTCAAATATGTATCCGCTCATGAG
ACAATAACCCTGATAAATGCTTCAATAATATTGAAAAAGGAAGAGTATGAGTATTCAACATTTCCGTGTC
GCCCTTATTCCCTTTTTTGCGGCATTTTGCCTTCCTGTTTTTGCTCACCCAGAAACGCTGGTGAAAGTAA
AAGATGCTGAAGATCAGTTGGGTGCACGAGTGGGTTACATCGAACTGGATCTCAACAGCGGTAAGATCCT
TGAGAGTTTTCGCCCCGAAGAACGTTTTCCAATGATGAGCACTTTTAAAGTTCTGCTATGTGGCGCGGTA
TTATCCCGTATTGACGCCGGGCAAGAGCAACTCGGTCGCCGCATACACTATTCTCAGAATGACTTGGTTG
AGTACTCACCAGTCACAGAAAAGCATCTTACGGATGGCATGACAGTAAGAGAATTATGCAGTGCTGCCAT
AACCATGAGTGATAACACTGCGGCCAACTTACTTCTGACAACGATCGGAGGACCGAAGGAGCTAACCGCT
TTTTTGCACAACATGGGGGATCATGTAACTCGCCTTGATCGTTGGGAACCGGAGCTGAATGAAGCCATAC
CAAACGACGAGCGTGACACCACGATGCCTGTAGCAATGGCAACAACGTTGCGCAAACTATTAACTGGCGA
ACTACTTACTCTAGCTTCCCGGCAACAATTAATAGACTGGATGGAGGCGGATAAAGTTGCAGGACCACTT
CTGCGCTCGGCCCTTCCGGCTGGCTGGTTTATTGCTGATAAATCTGGAGCCGGTGAGCGTGGGTCTCGCG
GTATCATTGCAGCACTGGGGCCAGATGGTAAGCCCTCCCGTATCGTAGTTATCTACACGACGGGGAGTCA
GGCAACTATGGATGAACGAAATAGACAGATCGCTGAGATAGGTGCCTCACTGATTAAGCATTGGTAACTG
TCAGACCAAGTTTACTCATATATACTTTAGATTGATTTAAAACTTCATTTTTAATTTAAAAGGATCTAGG
TGAAGATCCTTTTTGATAATCTCATGACCAAAATCCCTTAACGTGAGTTTTCGTTCCACTGAGCGTCAGA
CCCCGTAGAAAAGATCAAAGGATCTTCTTGAGATCCTTTTTTTCTGCGCATAATCTGCTGCTTGCAAACA
AAAAAACCACCGCTACCAGCGGTGGTTTGTTTGCCGGATCAAGAGCTACCAACTCTTTTTCCGAAGGTAA
CTGGCTTCAGCAGAGCGCAGATACCAAATACTGTTCTTCTAGTGTAGCCGTAGTTAGGCCACCACTTCAA
GAACTCTGTAGCACCGCCTACATACCTCGCTCTGCTAATCCTGTTACCAGTGGCTGCTGCCAGTGGCGAT
AAGTCGTGTCTTACCGGGTTGGACTCAAGACGATAGTTACCGGATAAGGCGCAGCGGTCGGGCTGAACGG
GGGGTTCGTGCACACAGCCCAGCTTGGAGCGAACGACCTACACCGAACTGAGATACCTACAGCGTGAGCT
ATGAGAAAGCGCCACGCTTCCCGAAGGGAGAAAGGCGGACAGGTATCCGGTAAGCGGCAGGGTCGGAACA
GGAGAGCGCACGAGGGAGCTTCCAGGGGGAAACGCCTGGTATCTTTATAGTCCTGTCGGGTTTCGCCACC
TCTGACTTGAGCGTCGATTTTTGTGATGCTCGTCAGGGGGGCGGAGCCTATGGAAAAACGCCAGCAACGC
GGCCTTTTTACGGTTCCTGGCCTTTTGCTGGCCTTTTGCTCACATGTTCTTTCCTGCGTTATCCCCTGAT
TCTGTGGATAACCGTATTACCGCCTTTGAGTGAGCTGATACCGCTCGCCGCAGCCGAACGACCGAGCGCA
GCGAGTCAGTGAGCGAGGAAGCGGAAGAGCGCCCAATACGCAAACCGCCTCTCCCCGCGCGTTGGCCGAT
TCATTAATGCAGCTGGCACGACAGGTTTCCCGACTGGAAAGCGGGCAGTGAGCGCAACGCAATTAATGTG
AGTTAGCTCACTCATTAGGCACCCCAGGCTTTACACTTTATGCTTCCGGCTCGTATGTTGTGTGGAATTG
TGAGCGGATAACAATTTCACACAGGAAACAGCTATGACCATGATTACGCCAAGCGCGCAATTAACCCTCA
CTAAAGGGAACAAAAGCTGGAGCTGCAAGCTTAATGTAGTCTTATGCAATACTCTTGTAGTCTTGCAACA
TGGTAACGATGAGTTAGCAACATGCCTTACAAGGAGAGAAAAAGCACCGTGCATGCCGATTGGTGGAAGT
AAGGTGGTACGATCGTGCCTTATTAGGAAGGCAACAGACGGGTCTGACATGGATTGGACGAACCACTGAA
TTGCCGCATTGCAGAGATATTGTATTTAAGTGCCTAGCTCGATACATAAACGGGTCTCTCTGGTTAGACC
AGATCTGAGCCTGGGAGCTCTCTGGCTAACTAGGGAACCCACTGCTTAAGCCTCAATAAAGCTTGCCTTG
AGTGCTTCAAGTAGTGTGTGCCCGTCTGTTGTGTGACTCTGGTAACTAGAGATCCCTCAGACCCTTTTAG
TCAGTGTGGAAAATCTCTAGCAGTGGCGCCCGAACAGGGACTTGAAAGCGAAAGGGAAACCAGAGGAGCT
CTCTCGACGCAGGACTCGGCTTGCTGAAGCGCGCACGGCAAGAGGCGAGGGGCGGCGACTGGTGAGTACG
CCAAAAATTTTGACTAGCGGAGGCTAGAAGGAGAGAGATGGGTGCGAGAGCGTCAGTATTAAGCGGGGGA
GAATTAGATCGCGATGGGAAAAAATTCGGTTAAGGCCAGGGGGAAAGAAAAAATATAAATTAAAACATAT
AGTATGGGCAAGCAGGGAGCTAGAACGATTCGCAGTTAATCCTGGCCTGTTAGAAACATCAGAAGGCTGT
AGACAAATACTGGGACAGCTACAACCATCCCTTCAGACAGGATCAGAAGAACTTAGATCATTATATAATA
CAGTAGCAACCCTCTATTGTGTGCATCAAAGGATAGAGATAAAAGACACCAAGGAAGCTTTAGACAAGAT
AGAGGAAGAGCAAAACAAAAGTAAGACCACCGCACAGCAAGCGGCCGCTGATCTTCAGACCTGGAGGAGG
AGATATGAGGGACAATTGGAGAAGTGAATTATATAAATATAAAGTAGTAAAAATTGAACCATTAGGAGTA
GCACCCACCAAGGCAAAGAGAAGAGTGGTGCAGAGAGAAAAAAGAGCAGTGGGAATAGGAGCTTTGTTCC
TTGGGTTCTTGGGAGCAGCAGGAAGCACTATGGGCGCAGCGTCAATGACGCTGACGGTACAGGCCAGACA
ATTATTGTCTGGTATAGTGCAGCAGCAGAACAATTTGCTGAGGGCTATTGAGGCGCAACAGCATCTGTTG
CAACTCACAGTCTGGGGCATCAAGCAGCTCCAGGCAAGAATCCTGGCTGTGGAAAGATACCTAAAGGATC
AACAGCTCCTGGGGATTTGGGGTTGCTCTGGAAAACTCATTTGCACCACTGCTGTGCCTTGGAATGCTAG
TTGGAGTAATAAATCTCTGGAACAGATTTGGAATCACACGACCTGGATGGAGTGGGACAGAGAAATTAAC
AATTACACAAGCTTAATACACTCCTTAATTGAAGAATCGCAAAACCAGCAAGAAAAGAATGAACAAGAAT
TATTGGAATTAGATAAATGGGCAAGTTTGTGGAATTGGTTTAACATAACAAATTGGCTGTGGTATATAAA
ATTATTCATAATGATAGTAGGAGGCTTGGTAGGTTTAAGAATAGTTTTTGCTGTACTTTCTATAGTGAAT
AGAGTTAGGCAGGGATATTCACCATTATCGTTTCAGACCCACCTCCCAACCCCGAGGGGACCC
Features (pLannotate 1.2.2; 32 found; start..end, strand, type, name):
      1..501     +  promoter       hPGK promoter: human phosphoglycerate kinase 1 promoter
    513..887     +  CDS            BleoR: antibiotic-binding protein; Sh ble from Streptoalloteichus hindustanus; confers resistance to bleomycin, phleomycin, and Zeocin™
    947..1064    +  misc_feature   cPPT/CTS: central polypurine tract and central termination sequence of HIV-1
   1181..1484    +  enhancer       CMV enhancer: human cytomegalovirus immediate early enhancer
   1485..1688    +  promoter       CMV promoter: human cytomegalovirus (CMV) immediate early promoter
   1711..1735    +  protein_bind   attB1: mutant version of attB; recombination site for the Gateway® BP reaction BP Clonase™
   1747..1767    +  RBS            RBS: efficient ribosome binding site from bacteriophage T7 gene 10 (Olins and Rangwala, 1989)
   1780..3288    +  CDS            Mavs: MAVS_MOUSE - Also known as Ips1 From Mus musculus (Mouse).
   3305..3329    -  protein_bind   attB2: mutant version of attB; recombination site for the Gateway® BP reaction BP Clonase™
   3331..3372    +  CDS            V5 tag: epitope tag from simian virus 5
   3414..4002    +  misc_feature   WPRE: woodchuck hepatitis virus posttranscriptional regulatory element
   4053..4072    +  misc_feature   cPPT/CTS (fragment): central polypurine tract and central termination sequence of HIV-1
   4074..4307    +  LTR            3' LTR (ΔU3): self-inactivating 3' long terminal repeat (LTR) from HIV-1
   4385..4506    +  polyA_signal   SV40 poly(A) signal: SV40 polyadenylation signal
   4546..4681    +  rep_origin     SV40 ori: SV40 origin of replication
   4702..4720    -  promoter       T7 promoter: promoter for bacteriophage T7 RNA polymerase
   4728..4883    +  CDS            lacZα (fragment): LacZα fragment of β-galactosidase; lacZ fragment
   4888..5316    +  rep_origin     f1 ori (sequence partly withheld): f1 bacteriophage origin of replication; arrow indicates direction of (+) strand synthesis
   5369..5473    +  promoter       AmpR promoter: bla
   5474..6334    +  CDS            AmpR: β-lactamase; bla; confers resistance to ampicillin, carbenicillin, and related antibiotics
   6505..7093    +  rep_origin     ori: high-copy-number ColE1/pMB1/pBR322/pUC origin of replication
   7276..7368    +  CDS            lacI (fragment): lac repressor; lacI; The lac repressor binds to the lac operator to inhibit transcription in E. coli. This inhibition can be relieved by adding lactose or isopropyl-β-D-thiogalactopyranoside (IPTG).
   7381..7402    +  protein_bind   CAP binding site: CAP binding activates transcription in the presence of cAMP. E. coli catabolite activator protein
   7417..7447    +  promoter       lac promoter: promoter for the E. coli lac operon
   7455..7471    +  protein_bind   lac operator: The lac repressor binds to the lac operator to inhibit transcription in E. coli. This inhibition can be relieved by adding lactose or isopropyl-β-D-thiogalactopyranoside (IPTG). lac repressor encoded by lacI
   7516..7534    +  promoter       T3 promoter: promoter for bacteriophage T3 RNA polymerase
   7562..7788    +  promoter       RSV promoter: Rous sarcoma virus enhancer/promoter
   7789..7969    +  LTR            5' LTR (truncated): truncated 5' long terminal repeat (LTR) from HIV-1
   8016..8141    +  misc_feature   HIV-1 Ψ: packaging signal of human immunodeficiency virus type 1
   8125..8488    +  CDS            HIV-1 gag (fragment): gag protein from human immunodeficiency virus 1; gag
   8634..8867    +  misc_feature   RRE: The Rev response element (RRE) of HIV-1 allows for Rev-dependent mRNA export from the nucleus to the cytoplasm.
   9244..9270    +  CDS            Rev (fragment): human immunodeficiency virus 1 (HIV-1) Rev protein; rev; enhances nuclear export of unspliced and incompletely spliced viral mRNAs
