[The description below was written by a language model from this plasmid's Addgene catalogue record and pLannotate feature annotations shown in this document.]
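Description:
pLX304_zeo_mmMavs_V5 is a lentiviral mammalian expression plasmid of about 9.3 kb, built on a pLX304 backbone carrying a Zeocin selection cassette. It is propagated in E. coli through a high-copy ColE1/pUC-type origin with ampicillin resistance (AmpR). The backbone also carries an f1 origin, an SV40 origin and residual lac and T7/T3 promoter elements. The viral portion has a third-generation, self-inactivating layout. An RSV promoter drives a truncated HIV-1 5' LTR, followed by the Ψ packaging signal with a gag fragment, the Rev response element and a cPPT/CTS. A ΔU3 3' LTR with a downstream SV40 polyadenylation signal closes the transfer cassette. Because the viral genes are absent apart from fragments, particle production depends on packaging and envelope functions supplied in trans.

Two expression units sit between the LTRs. A human PGK promoter drives BleoR (Sh ble), which allows Zeocin selection of transduced mammalian cells. Downstream, the CMV enhancer/promoter drives the mouse Mavs coding sequence. Mavs encodes the mitochondrial antiviral signalling adaptor, also known as IPS-1, Visa or Cardif. The insert was introduced by Gateway recombination and is flanked by attB1 and attB2 sites. The V5 epitope lies just after attB2, which gives the C-terminal tag recorded for the insert and allows detection of the protein with anti-V5 antibodies. A WPRE follows the tag to enhance transcript stability and expression.

The stated purpose is expression of murine Mavs in mammalian cells. The lentiviral format suits stable transduction and selection of cell lines, and the associated publication concerns double-stranded RNA sensing and resistance to PD-1 blockade.
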