Addgene plasmid #160100: pLX304_zeo_mmMavs_V5
Purpose: Expresses murine Mavs in mammalian cells
Depositing lab: Rizwan Haq. Depositing organization: Dana-Farber Cancer Institute. Publication: Inactivation of Fbxw7 impairs dsRNA sensing and confers resistance to PD-1 blockade. Gstalder C, Liu D, Miao D, Lutterbach B, DeVine AL, Lin C, Shettigar M, Pancholi P, Buchbinder EI, Carter SL, Manos MP, Rojas-Rudilla V, Brennick R, Gjini E, Chen PH, Lako A, Rodig S, Yoon CH, Freeman GJ, Barbie DA, Hodi FS, Miles W, Van Allen EM, Haq R. Cancer Discov. 2020 May 5. pii: 2159-8290.CD-19-1416. doi: 10.1158/2159-8290.CD-19-1416. PubMed 32371478.
Backbone
  Vector backbone: pLX304 backbone
  Vector type: Mammalian Expression, Lentiviral
  Selectable markers: Zeocin
Growth in bacteria
  Bacterial resistance: Ampicillin, 100 μg/mL
  Growth temperature: 37°C
  Growth strain: NEB Stable
  Copy number: High Copy
Gene/Insert
  Gene/Insert name: Mavs
  Species: M. musculus (mouse)
  Entrez Gene: Mavs (a.k.a. D430028G21Rik, IPS-1, Visa, cardif)
  Tag / fusion protein: V5 (C terminal on insert)
  Cloning method: Gateway Cloning
  Sequencing primers: 5′ CMV-F; 3′ WPRE-R
Terms and licenses: Academic/Nonprofit Terms; Industry Terms: Not Available to Industry
How to cite: pLX304_zeo_mmMavs_V5 was a gift from Rizwan Haq (Addgene plasmid # 160100 ; http://n2t.net/addgene:160100 ; RRID:Addgene_160100)
